>Addgene plasmid #125075 | pKD288 | addgene full sequence | sequence record 251164 | Addgene NGS Result
TCGCTCAAGGCGCACTCCCGTTCTGGATAATGTTTTTTGCGCCGACATCATAACGGTTCTGGCTAATATT
CTGAAATGAGCTGTTGACAATTAATCATCGGCTCGTATAATGTGTGGAATTGTGAGCGGATAACAATTTC
ACACACGAATAGATAAACCTTCGTAAAGGACACAATAAATGGCCAAGGTTACCGACTCCTCCCCTAAGCC
ATTACCGAGCTTATACAAAAAAATTCGCCTAACGTTTTTAGCGCTCACAAGCCTAATGTTCGCGATTTTC
TGGGGTTTGATTTATATCGCCGAAGAACAAATTGAGGTCATTAGCCTTGAACACAAACTGGCGACCGAAA
CCCGTGAATACCAGAAAAACTATCAACGATTTGGCGATAAAGCCCAGCTCCCCGATATCCACGAACTCAC
CACCTATTGGAGCAAAGAGTTTGTGCCGCAATGGCTGCAAGCCTATCAACAAACGGGTTTTTATGAACAC
CAGTTGGGTGCCGAAGATAAGCACTTTTTGATTTCGCCGCACCCATCGGGGCAAGGTTTATTGTATGTGG
TGTTTAAGGATGATGCGGATGACTTTCTCGATGGATATGAGGACAGGCTGCATATTTTGATATCCCTCTT
CGGGGTAGGTTTACTGCTGTTCATCATGGCCTATGGCTTATATTTTGTGCGGCTACTATCGGCGCCATTT
TTTGAAATTGAACGAAAAATCAATGCGCTGACGCCAGAGGAGCCGAGCTTTATCCCTAGCACGCCCTACC
GTGAAACCCGCCATATCGAACAAACCTTACTGGAAAATAAAACCAAAATTGCCGCCTATTTTACTCGGGA
ACAGGAGTTTAGCCGCTTTGCCTCCCATGAACTACGCACGCCTATTATGGTGATCCAAGGCTCGACAGAA
TTACTCAAAAAACTGCCAAACAGCGCGAACGAAGCCCAGCAGCGGATCGCCAACAAAGCCATCGCCCGCA
TTGATTACGCAGGCCAACAGATGAAAACCCTCACCGAAACCTTTTTGTTATTAGGTAAGGAACAAATTGA
ATCGCAACACTATGATCAAGTTGATTTAGCCGCACGGCTTACGCAGCTATTAAGTGAAATGGCGCAGCAT
TTTGCCAAACACGAAATCCGCCATCAGCTCAGCGTTAACCAAAATACCGCCATTTGCGCGCCGGTGAGTT
TTGTGGACATAGTGATAGGCAACTTAATTAAAAATGCCTTTAACTACAGCAGTGGCGATATTGAAATCAC
GCTGAAAAACAATCAACTAACCATAAAAAATCCGCTTAGCCACCACAGCGCCGAGCCCACGGGCTATGGT
TGTGGTTTGATTATTATTGAACGTATCTGCGAGCGCATGGGGTGGCACTTTTCGGCCCAAAGCCTAGGGG
ATGATTATCTGGCAACAATCCAATTTATGGATAACCGCGAGCCACAACAGCATCTAAATGAATCCGCTTA
ATAATCTAGACCAGGCATCAAATAAAACGAAAGGCTCAGTCGAAAGACTGGGCCTTTCGTTTTATCTGTT
GTTTGTCGGTGAACGCTCTCTACTAGAGTCACACTGGCTCACCTTCGGGTGGGCCTTTCTGCGTTTATAG
GTACCCGGGGATCCTCTAGAGTCGACCTGCAGGCATGCAAGCTTAGCAAGCGAACCGGAATTGCCAGCTG
GGGCGCCCTCTGGTAAGGTTGGGAAGCCCTGCAAAGTAAACTGGATGGCTTTCTTGCCGCCAAGGATCTG
ATGGCGCAGGGGATCAAGATCTGATCAAGAGACAGGATGAGGATCGTTTCGTATGAGGGAAGCGGTGATC
GCCGAAGTATCGACTCAACTATCAGAGGTAGTTGGCGTCATCGAGCGCCATCTCGAACCGACGTTGCTGG
CCGTACATTTGTACGGCTCCGCAGTGGATGGCGGCCTGAAGCCACACAGTGATATTGATTTGCTGGTTAC
GGTGACCGTAAGGCTTGATGAAACAACGCGGCGAGCTTTGATCAACGACCTTTTGGAAACTTCGGCTTCC
CCTGGAGAGAGCGAGATTCTCCGCGCTGTAGAAGTCACCATTGTTGTGCACGACGACATCATTCCGTGGC
GTTATCCAGCTAAGCGCGAACTGCAATTTGGAGAATGGCAGCGCAATGACATTCTTGCAGGTATCTTCGA
GCCAGCCACGATCGACATTGATCTGGCTATCTTGCTGACAAAAGCAAGAGAACATAGCGTTGCCTTGGTA
GGTCCAGCGGCGGAGGAACTCTTTGATCCGGTTCCTGAACAGGATCTATTTGAGGCGCTAAATGAAACCT
TAACGCTATGGAACTCGCCGCCCGACTGGGCTGGCGATGAGCGAAATGTAGTGCTTACGTTGTCCCGCAT
TTGGTACAGCGCAGTAACCGGCAAAATCGCGCCGAAGGATGTCGCTGCCGACTGGGCAATGGAGCGCCTG
CCGGCCCAGTATCAGCCCGTCATACTTGAAGCTAGACAGGCTTATCTTGGACAAGAAGAAGATCGCTTGG
CCTCGCGCGCAGATCAGTTGGAAGAATTTGTCCACTACGTGAAAGGCGAGATCACCAAGGTAGTCGGCAA
ATAAGAGCTCGCTTGGACTCCTGTTGATAGATCCAGTAATGACCTCAGAACTCCATCTGGATTTGTTCAG
AACGCTCGGTTGCCGCCGGGCGTTTTTTATTGGTGAGAATCCAAGCACTAGTAACAACTTATATCGTATG
GGGCTGACTTCAGGTGCTACATTTGAAGAGATAAATTGCACTGAAATCTAGTAATATTTTATCTGATTAA
TAAGATGATCTTCTTGAGATCGTTTTGGTCTGCGCGTAATCTCTTGCTCTGAAAACGAAAAAACCGCCTT
GCAGGGCGGTTTTTCGAAGGTTCTCTGAGCTACCAACTCTTTGAACCGAGGTAACTGGCTTGGAGGAGCG
CAGTCACCAAAACTTGTCCTTTCAGTTTAGCCTTAACCGGCGCATGACTTCAAGACTAACTCCTCTAAAT
CAATTACCAGTGGCTGCTGCCAGTGGTGCTTTTGCATGTCTTTCCGGGTTGGACTCAAGACGATAGTTAC
CGGATAAGGCGCAGCGGTCGGACTGAACGGGGGGTTCGTGCATACAGTCCAGCTTGGAGCGAACTGCCTA
CCCGGAACTGAGTGTCAGGCGTGGAATGAGACAAACGCGGCCATAACAGCGGAATGACACCGGTAAACCG
AAAGGCAGGAACAGGAGAGCGCACGAGGGAGCCGCCAGGGGGAAACGCCTGGTATCTTTATAGTCCTGTC
GGGTTTCGCCACCACTGATTTGAGCGTCAGATTTCGTGATGCTTGTCAGGGGGGCGGAGCCTATGGAAAA
ACGGCTTTGCCGCGGCCCTCTCACTTCCCTGTTAAGTATCTTCCTGGCATCTTCCGGGAAATCTCCGCCC
CGTTCGTAAGCCATTTCCGCTCGCCGCAGTCGAACGACCGAGCGTAGCGAGTCAGTGAGCGAGGAAGCGG
AATATATCCCGAAGCGGCATGCATTTACGTTGACACCATCGAATGGTGCAAAACCTTTCGCGGTATGGCA
TGATAGCGCCCGGAAGAGAGTCAATTCAGGGTGGTGAATGTGAAACCAGTAACGTTATACGATGTCGCAG
AGTATGCCGGTGTCTCTTATCAGACCGTTTCCCGCGTGGTGAACCAGGCCAGCCACGTTTCTGCGAAAAC
GCGGGAAAAAGTGGAAGCGGCGATGGCGGAGCTGAATTACATTCCCAACCGCGTGGCACAACAACTGGCG
GGCAAACAGTCGTTGCTGATTGGCGTTGCCACCTCCAGTCTGGCCCTGCACGCGCCGTCGCAAATTGTCG
CGGCGATTAAATCTCGCGCCGATCAACTGGGTGCCAGCGTGGTGGTGTCGATGGTAGAACGAAGCGGCGT
CGAAGCCTGTAAAGCGGCGGTGCACAATCTTCTCGCGCAACGCGTCAGTGGGCTGATCATTAACTATCCG
CTGGATGACCAGGATGCCATTGCTGTGGAAGCTGCCTGCACTAATGTTCCGGCGTTATTTCTTGATGTCT
CTGACCAGACACCCATCAACAGTATTATTTTCTCCCATGAAGACGGTACGCGACTGGGCGTGGAGCATCT
GGTCGCATTGGGTCACCAGCAAATCGCGCTGTTAGCGGGCCCATTAAGTTCTGTCTCGGCGCGTCTGCGT
CTGGCTGGCTGGCATAAATATCTCACTCGCAATCAAATTCAGCCGATAGCGGAACGGGAAGGCGACTGGA
GTGCCATGTCCGGTTTTCAACAAACCATGCAAATGCTGAATGAGGGCATCGTTCCCACTGCGATGCTGGT
TGCCAACGATCAGATGGCGCTGGGCGCAATGCGCGCCATTACCGAGTCCGGGCTGCGCGTTGGTGCGGAT
ATCTCGGTAGTGGGATACGACGATACCGAAGACAGCTCATGTTATATCCCGCCGTTAACCACCATCAAAC
AGGATTTTCGCCTGCTGGGGCAAACCAGCGTGGACCGCTTGCTGCAACTCTCTCAGGGCCAGGCGGTGAA
GGGCAATCAGCTGTTGCCCGTCTCACTGGTGAAAAGAAAAACCACCCTGGCGCCCAATACGCAAACCGCC
TCTCCCCGCGCGTTGGCCGATTCATTAATGCAGCTGGCACGACAGGTTTCCCGACTGGAAAGCGGGCAGT
GAGGCATCAAATAAAACGAAAGGCTCAGTCGAAAGACTGGGCCTTTCGTTTTATCTGTTGTTTGTCGGTG
AACGCTCTCCTGAGTAGGACAAATCCGCCGCCCTAGACCTAGGGCGTTCGGCTGCGGCGAGCGGTATCAG
CTCACTCAAAGGCGGTAATACGTAAATCACTGCATAATTCGTG
Features (pLannotate 1.2.2; 13 found; start..end, strand, type, name):
     84..112     +  promoter       tac promoter: strong E. coli promoter; hybrid between the trp and lac UV5 promoters
    120..136     +  protein_bind   lac operator: The lac repressor binds to the lac operator to inhibit transcription in E. coli. This inhibition can be relieved by adding lactose or isopropyl-β-D-thiogalactopyranoside (IPTG). lac repressor encoded by lacI
   1489..1560    +  terminator     rrnB T1 terminator: transcription terminator T1 from the E. coli rrnB gene
   1576..1603    +  terminator     T7Te terminator: phage T7 early transcription terminator
   1610..1654    +  misc_feature   MCS (fragment): pUC18/19 multiple cloning site
   1655..1771    +  CDS            tnpA (fragment): TN5P_ECOLX - Also known as tnp. Experimental evidence at protein level: Swiss-Prot protein existence level 1. Mediates transposition of transposon Tn5 by a 'cut and paste' mechanism. First, the monomeric transposase binds the 19 bp inverted DNA repeats flanking the transposon. Then, dimerization of the DNA- bound transposase creates a synaptic DNA complex. After nicking of the first DNA strand, excision of the transposon proceeds through a series of intermediates. The transposase then mediates the insertion of the transposon at a new site by strand transfer. The activity of the wild- type tran
   1803..2594    +  CDS            SmR: aminoglycoside adenylyltransferase (Murphy, 1985); aadA; confers resistance to spectinomycin and streptomycin
   2606..2700    +  terminator     lambda t0 terminator: transcription terminator from phage lambda
   2814..3359    +  rep_origin     p15A ori: Plasmids containing the medium-copy-number p15A origin of replication can be propagated in E. coli cells that contain a second plasmid with the ColE1 origin.
   3447..3502    +  rep_origin     RSF ori (fragment): Plasmids containing the RSF 1030 origin of replication can be propagated in E. coli cells that contain additional plasmids with compatible origins.
   3532..3609    +  promoter       lacIq promoter: lacI (mutant); In the lacIq allele, a single base change in the promoter boosts expression of the lacI gene about 10-fold.
   3610..4692    +  CDS            lacI: lac repressor; lacI; The lac repressor binds to the lac operator to inhibit transcription in E. coli. This inhibition can be relieved by adding lactose or isopropyl-β-D-thiogalactopyranoside (IPTG).
   4698..4784    +  terminator     rrnB T1 terminator: Escherichia coli rrnB; transcription terminator T1 from the E. coli rrnB gene
