[The description below was written by a language model from this plasmid's Addgene catalogue record and pLannotate feature annotations shown in this document.]
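Description:
pKD288 is a low-copy bacterial expression plasmid of about 4.9 kb, catalogued as built on the pACYCDuet-1 backbone and classed as a synthetic biology construct. It replicates in E. coli from the p15A origin, which is compatible with ColE1-type plasmids and so allows it to be maintained alongside a second plasmid in multi-plasmid genetic circuits. Selection is by spectinomycin, conferred by an aadA (SmR) aminoglycoside adenylyltransferase gene followed by the lambda t0 terminator. The annotation also picks up short fragments of an RSF origin, a pUC-type multiple cloning site and a Tn5 transposase. These appear to be non-functional remnants of the plasmid's assembly.

The payload is SO_4638, a 1,290 bp insert placed under the tac promoter, a strong trp/lac hybrid promoter, with a lac operator immediately downstream. The annotation software did not label the coding sequence itself, but the unannotated span between the operator and the tandem rrnB T1 and T7Te terminators matches the recorded insert size. The plasmid also carries its own lacI gene, driven by the up-mutated lacIq promoter and closed by a further rrnB T1 terminator. The resulting repressor supply keeps Ptac off until IPTG is added and makes SO_4638 expression titratable. The catalogue lists lacI as 957 bp, while the annotated coding region is somewhat longer. The record does not state the function of the SO_4638 protein. The associated publication concerns rewiring bacterial two-component signalling systems by swapping DNA-binding domains, which suggests the plasmid supplies an inducible, tunable level of one such pathway component in E. coli.
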