Addgene plasmid #125075: pKD288
Purpose: Expression of SO_4638 under Ptac
Depositing lab: Jeffrey Tabor. Depositing organization: Rice University. Publication: Rewiring bacterial two-component systems by modular DNA-binding domain swapping. Schmidl SR, Ekness F, Sofjan K, Daeffler KN, Brink KR, Landry BP, Gerhardt KP, Dyulgyarov N, Sheth RU, Tabor JJ. Nat Chem Biol. 2019 Jul;15(7):690-698. doi: 10.1038/s41589-019-0286-6. Epub 2019 May 20. PubMed 31110305.
Backbone
  Vector backbone: pACYCDuet-1
  Total vector size (bp): 4872
  Vector type: Bacterial Expression, Synthetic Biology
Growth in bacteria
  Bacterial resistance: Spectinomycin, 50 μg/mL
  Growth temperature: 37°C
  Growth strain: NEB-10beta
  Copy number: Low Copy
Gene/Insert 1
  Gene/Insert name: SO_4638
  Insert size (bp): 1290
  Entrez Gene: SO_4638 (a.k.a. SO_4638)
Gene/Insert 2
  Gene/Insert name: lacI
  Insert size (bp): 957
  Entrez Gene: lacI (a.k.a. b0345, ECK0342)
Terms and licenses: Academic/Nonprofit Terms; Industry Terms: Not Available to Industry
How to cite: pKD288 was a gift from Jeffrey Tabor (Addgene plasmid # 125075 ; http://n2t.net/addgene:125075 ; RRID:Addgene_125075)
